>Addgene plasmid #59270 | pLV-Enh eGFP Reporter-muKC2-IGR1 | addgene partial sequence | sequence record 95713 | pRRL5primeMCS-F 5'-tgaacggatctcgacggtat-3'
GGGGGGGTACAGTGCAGGGGAAAGAATAGTAGACATAATAGCAACAGACATACAAACTAAAGAATTACAA
AAACAAATTACAAAAATTCAAAATTTTATCGATCACGAGACTAGCCTCGAGAAGCTTGATATCGAATTCC
ATCACAAGTTTGTACAAAAAAGCAGGCTTTGTTCCCCCATCTCTCGTGGCCCAGAGGACGTGGTCATCAG
TACTGGTGTCCAGTGCTCTTCCTCTGATTCGGTCCACTGGCACAAAGTAGAACGGTCCTCTGAGAGGGAG
TGAGGATGACTATAGGAATGATATAAAAAGATGCAAGAGACAGACGGGGAGGACTGCAGGTCGTTACCAC
ATCAGCCCTTAGTGTATTTTCTATAGCCTTCTTATATTACAGTACTGTGGGAATCAATGCTACAAGCTGA
CAGAAACAATTTTGCTGAAATAGACACATTTGTTCTCACCCAAAAACCTCTGTTCCATCCACCAAGGCCT
ATAAAATCTTCAGCCTCTCACCTTGAGCCTCAAGTGTACCCCTCCAGAGTCAGCTCTGACCACCTGCTGT
CTACTTCTGCTGTTTAGCCTCAGCTCCTAGTTCCCCAGACTGCTCTAGGGCTCAGGGGAAGGAGAGAAGA
GCTCCCAGTGTGGGTGGAGTGCATAGGACACAGAGCAACAGAGACCGGAGGAGAGGAACAGAAAGGAGGA
GGCACCAGAAAACCAGGGCTGAAGAGCAGGTAG
