[The description below was written by a language model from this plasmid's Addgene catalogue record.]
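Description:
pLV-Enh eGFP Reporter-muKC2-IGR1 is a lentiviral enhancer-reporter plasmid of about 10 kb, built on the Brachyury-eGFP lentiviral backbone. In the parental vector the Brachyury promoter was removed and replaced with the mouse Hsp68 minimal promoter, taken from an Hsp68-lacZ Gateway reporter plasmid. On its own, a minimal heat-shock promoter of this kind gives little basal transcription, so eGFP expression depends on regulatory activity supplied by a candidate sequence cloned next to it. The plasmid is propagated in bacteria as a high-copy construct under ampicillin selection. The recorded host is a recombination-deficient strain of the type commonly used to keep lentiviral repeat sequences stable. No feature table is provided, so the origin of replication, the LTR configuration and any additional mammalian selection cassette are not stated in the record.

The insert is a roughly 2 kb fragment of mouse genomic DNA from an intergenic region about 20 kb downstream of Krt80, within the type II keratin gene cluster on chromosome 15, which was identified as an enhancer. It was introduced by Gateway recombination. The depositor notes that the final plasmid therefore carries attB sites flanking the insert, rather than the attR sites that the associated map suggests.

The construct is intended for packaging into lentivirus and transducing different cell types. GFP fluorescence then serves as a readout of whether this keratin-cluster intergenic element drives enhancer activity in a given cellular context, which allows its cell-type specificity to be compared across cell types.
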