Addgene plasmid #59270: pLV-Enh eGFP Reporter-muKC2-IGR1
Purpose: Lentiviral GFP reporter for testing enhancer activity in different cell types. Insert is an enhancer identified in the intergenic region of the keratin type II cluster.
Depositing lab: Benjamin Yu. Depositing organization: University of California, San Diego (UCSD).
Backbone
  Vector backbone: Brachyury-eGFP
  Backbone size w/o insert (bp): 7967
  Total vector size (bp): 9966
  Modifications to backbone: Original vector is Brachyury-eGFP (Kita-Matsuo et al. 2009) with the Brachyury promoter cloned out and replaced with the minimal Hsp68 promoter from the Hsp68-lacZ-Gateway plasmid (Pennacchio et al. 2006)
  Vector type: Lentiviral
Growth in bacteria
  Bacterial resistance: Ampicillin, 100 μg/mL
  Growth temperature: 37°C
  Growth strain: Stbl3
  Copy number: High Copy
Gene/Insert
  Gene/Insert name: Intergenic 20kb downstream krt80 (alt name: mm9 chr15:101156400-101158399)
  Species: M. musculus (mouse)
  Insert size (bp): 1999
  Promoter: Mu Hsp68 minimal promoter
  Cloning method: Gateway Cloning
  Sequencing primers: 5′ GGTGGGGCCTTTGAGAC; 3′ CCAGCTCTCTCCACCTGACA
Terms and licenses: Academic/Nonprofit Terms; Industry Terms: Not Available to Industry
Depositor comments: Please note that the final plasmid sequence is post-Gateway recombination. The plasmid contains attB sites (not attR sites as the map implies).
How to cite: pLV-Enh eGFP Reporter-muKC2-IGR1 was a gift from Benjamin Yu (Addgene plasmid # 59270 ; http://n2t.net/addgene:59270 ; RRID:Addgene_59270)
